Addgene plasmid #103932: LIMK1_PDZ_1
Purpose: Protein expression and purification of LIMKINASE BGL1 PDZ domain
Depositing lab: Sachdev Sidhu. Depositing organization: University of Toronto. Publication: A specificity map for the PDZ domain family. Tonikian R, Zhang Y, Sazinsky SL, Currell B, Yeh JH, Reva B, Held HA, Appleton BA, Evangelista M, Wu Y, Xin X, Chan AC, Seshagiri S, Lasky LA, Sander C, Boone C, Bader GD, Sidhu SS. PLoS Biol. 2008 Sep 30;6(9):e239. doi: 10.1371/journal.pbio.0060239. PubMed 18828675.
Backbone
  Vector backbone: pGEX-6P-1
  Backbone size w/o insert (bp): 4984
  Vector type: Bacterial Expression
Growth in bacteria
  Bacterial resistance: Ampicillin, 100 μg/mL
  Growth temperature: 37°C
  Growth strain: DH5alpha
  Copy number: Unknown
Gene/Insert
  Gene/Insert name: LIMK1 (alt name: LIMKINASE BGL1 PDZ)
  Species: H. sapiens (human)
  Entrez Gene: LIMK1 (a.k.a. LIMK, LIMK-1)
  Promoter: tac
  Tag / fusion protein: GST (N terminal on backbone)
  Cloning method: Restriction Enzyme; 5′ cloning site unknown (unknown if destroyed); 3′ cloning site unknown (unknown if destroyed)
  Sequencing primers: 5′ pGEX Fwd
Terms and licenses: Academic/Nonprofit Terms; Industry Terms: Not Available to Industry
How to cite: LIMK1_PDZ_1 was a gift from Sachdev Sidhu (Addgene plasmid # 103932 ; http://n2t.net/addgene:103932 ; RRID:Addgene_103932)
