[The description below was written by a language model from this plasmid's Addgene catalogue record and pLannotate feature annotations shown in this document.]
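Description:
LIMK1_PDZ_1 is a bacterial expression plasmid built on the pGEX-6P-1 backbone for producing the PDZ domain of human LIM kinase 1 (LIMK1) as a glutathione S-transferase fusion in E. coli. The sequenced plasmid is about 5.4 kb. It replicates from a ColE1/pMB1-type origin and is selected with ampicillin through the β-lactamase (AmpR) gene and its own promoter. Short remnants of pBR322-derived rop and bom sequences, a lac promoter/lacZα segment and a small E. coli yciV fragment are also annotated. These appear to be backbone carry-over rather than functional parts of the design.

The expression cassette starts with the strong hybrid tac promoter followed by a lac operator. This drives the Schistosoma japonicum GST coding sequence, which is followed by a roughly 380 bp LIMK1 fragment annotated on the same strand a short distance downstream. This arrangement matches the recorded N-terminal GST tag supplied by the backbone. The plasmid carries its own lacI gene and promoter, so the lac repressor keeps transcription off until it is induced with IPTG. The short linker between GST and the insert is not annotated. In pGEX-6P vectors this region normally encodes a protease cleavage site for tag removal, although the record does not confirm it here, and the restriction sites used for cloning are listed as unknown.

The stated purpose is expression and purification of the LIMK1 PDZ domain. The GST moiety allows affinity capture on glutathione resin, which suits the construct to binding-specificity studies of PDZ domains, as in the family-wide specificity mapping work it is associated with.
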