Features (pLannotate 1.2.2; 17 found; start..end, strand, type, name):
      1..29      +  promoter       tac promoter: strong E. coli promoter; hybrid between the trp and lac UV5 promoters
     37..53      +  protein_bind   lac operator: The lac repressor binds to the lac operator to inhibit transcription in E. coli. This inhibition can be relieved by adding lactose or isopropyl-β-D-thiogalactopyranoside (IPTG). lac repressor encoded by lacI
     76..729     +  CDS            GST26_SCHJA: Experimental evidence at protein level: Swiss-Prot protein existence level 1. GST isoenzymes appear to play a central role in the parasite detoxification system. Other functions are also suspected including a role in increasing the solubility of haematin in the parasite gut. From Schistosoma japonicum (Blood fluke).
    769..1149    +  CDS            LIMK1 (fragment): LIMK1_HUMAN - Also known as LIMK. Experimental evidence at protein level: Swiss-Prot protein existence level 1. [Isoform 3]: Has a dominant negative effect on actin cytoskeletal changes. Required for atypical chemokine receptor ACKR2- induced phosphorylation of cofilin (CFL1). From Homo sapiens (Human).
   1190..1229    +  CDS            rop (fragment): Rop protein, which maintains plasmids at low copy number; rop
   1331..1371    +  misc_feature   bom (fragment): basis of mobility region from pBR322
   1476..1580    +  promoter       AmpR promoter: bla
   1581..2441    +  CDS            AmpR: β-lactamase; bla; confers resistance to ampicillin, carbenicillin, and related antibiotics
   2612..3200    +  rep_origin     ori: high-copy-number ColE1/pMB1/pBR322/pUC origin of replication
   3386..3437    -  misc_feature   bom (fragment): basis of mobility region from pBR322
   3444..3521    +  promoter       lacI promoter: lacI
   3522..4604    +  CDS            lacI: lac repressor; lacI; The lac repressor binds to the lac operator to inhibit transcription in E. coli. This inhibition can be relieved by adding lactose or isopropyl-β-D-thiogalactopyranoside (IPTG).
   4617..4638    +  protein_bind   CAP binding site: CAP binding activates transcription in the presence of cAMP. E. coli catabolite activator protein
   4653..4683    +  promoter       lac promoter: promoter for the E. coli lac operon
   4691..4707    +  protein_bind   lac operator: The lac repressor binds to the lac operator to inhibit transcription in E. coli. This inhibition can be relieved by adding lactose or isopropyl-β-D-thiogalactopyranoside (IPTG). lac repressor encoded by lacI
   4727..4900    +  CDS            lacZα: LacZα fragment of β-galactosidase; lacZ fragment
   5164..5280    -  CDS            yciV (fragment): RNAAM_ECOLI - Also known as trpH From Escherichia coli (strain K12).
>Addgene plasmid #103932 | LIMK1_PDZ_1 | addgene full sequence | sequence record 200155 | Addgene NGS Result
TTGACAATTAATCATCGGCTCGTATAATGTGTGGAATTGTGAGCGGATAACAATTTCACACAGGAAACAG
TATTCATGTCCCCTATACTAGGTTATTGGAAAATTAAGGGCCTTGTGCAACCCACTCGACTTCTTTTGGA
ATATCTTGAAGAAAAATATGAAGAGCATTTGTATGAGCGCGATGAAGGTGATAAATGGCGAAACAAAAAG
TTTGAATTGGGTTTGGAGTTTCCCAATCTTCCTTATTATATTGATGGTGATGTTAAATTAACACAGTCTA
TGGCCATCATACGTTATATAGCTGACAAGCACAACATGTTGGGTGGTTGTCCAAAAGAGCGTGCAGAGAT
TTCAATGCTTGAAGGAGCGGTTTTGGATATTAGATACGGTGTTTCGAGAATTGCATATAGTAAAGACTTT
GAAACTCTCAAAGTTGATTTTCTTAGCAAGCTACCTGAAATGCTGAAAATGTTCGAAGATCGTTTATGTC
ATAAAACATATTTAAATGGTGATCATGTAACCCATCCTGACTTCATGTTGTATGACGCTCTTGATGTTGT
TTTATACATGGACCCAATGTGCCTGGATGCGTTCCCAAAATTAGTTTGTTTTAAAAAACGTATTGAAGCT
ATCCCACAAATTGATAAGTACTTGAAATCCAGCAAGTATATAGCATGGCCTTTGCAGGGCTGGCAAGCCA
CGTTTGGTGGTGGCGACCATCCTCCAAAATCGGATCTGGAAGTTCTGTTCCAGGGGCCCCTGGGATCTAC
CCCCGTCATCGAGCAGATCCTGCCTGACTCCCCTGGCTCCCACCTGCCCCACACCGTCACCCTGGTGTCC
ATCCCAGCCTCATCTCATGGCAAGCGTGGACTTTCAGTCTCCATTGACCCCCCGCACGGCCCACCGGGCT
GTGGCACCGAGCACTCACACACCGTCCGCGTCCAGGGAGTGGATCCGGGCTGCATGAGCCCAGATGTGAA
GAATTCCATCCACGTCGGAGACCGGATCTTGGAAATCAATGGCACGCCCATCCGAAATGTGCCCCTGGAC
GAGATTGACCTGCTGATTCAGGAAACCAGCCGCCTGCTCCAGCTGACCCTCGAGCATGACCCTCACGATA
CACTGGGCCACGGGCTGGGGCCTGAGACCTGAGTCGACTCGAGCGGCCGCATCGTGACTGACTGACGATC
TGCCTCGCGCGTTTCGGTGATGACGGTGAAAACCTCTGACACATGCAGCTCCCGGAGACGGTCACAGCTT
GTCTGTAAGCGGATGCCGGGAGCAGACAAGCCCGTCAGGGCGCGTCAGCGGGTGTTGGCGGGTGTCGGGG
CGCAGCCATGACCCAGTCACGTAGCGATAGCGGAGTGTATAATTCTTGAAGACGAAAGGGCCTCGTGATA
CGCCTATTTTTATAGGTTAATGTCATGATAATAATGGTTTCTTAGACGTCAGGTGGCACTTTTCGGGGAA
ATGTGCGCGGAACCCCTATTTGTTTATTTTTCTAAATACATTCAAATATGTATCCGCTCATGAGACAATA
ACCCTGATAAATGCTTCAATAATATTGAAAAAGGAAGAGTATGAGTATTCAACATTTCCGTGTCGCCCTT
ATTCCCTTTTTTGCGGCATTTTGCCTTCCTGTTTTTGCTCACCCAGAAACGCTGGTGAAAGTAAAAGATG
CTGAAGATCAGTTGGGTGCACGAGTGGGTTACATCGAACTGGATCTCAACAGCGGTAAGATCCTTGAGAG
TTTTCGCCCCGAAGAACGTTTTCCAATGATGAGCACTTTTAAAGTTCTGCTATGTGGCGCGGTATTATCC
CGTGTTGACGCCGGGCAAGAGCAACTCGGTCGCCGCATACACTATTCTCAGAATGACTTGGTTGAGTACT
CACCAGTCACAGAAAAGCATCTTACGGATGGCATGACAGTAAGAGAATTATGCAGTGCTGCCATAACCAT
GAGTGATAACACTGCGGCCAACTTACTTCTGACAACGATCGGAGGACCGAAGGAGCTAACCGCTTTTTTG
CACAACATGGGGGATCATGTAACTCGCCTTGATCGTTGGGAACCGGAGCTGAATGAAGCCATACCAAACG
ACGAGCGTGACACCACGATGCCTGCAGCAATGGCAACAACGTTGCGCAAACTATTAACTGGCGAACTACT
TACTCTAGCTTCCCGGCAACAATTAATAGACTGGATGGAGGCGGATAAAGTTGCAGGACCACTTCTGCGC
TCGGCCCTTCCGGCTGGCTGGTTTATTGCTGATAAATCTGGAGCCGGTGAGCGTGGGTCTCGCGGTATCA
TTGCAGCACTGGGGCCAGATGGTAAGCCCTCCCGTATCGTAGTTATCTACACGACGGGGAGTCAGGCAAC
TATGGATGAACGAAATAGACAGATCGCTGAGATAGGTGCCTCACTGATTAAGCATTGGTAACTGTCAGAC
CAAGTTTACTCATATATACTTTAGATTGATTTAAAACTTCATTTTTAATTTAAAAGGATCTAGGTGAAGA
TCCTTTTTGATAATCTCATGACCAAAATCCCTTAACGTGAGTTTTCGTTCCACTGAGCGTCAGACCCCGT
AGAAAAGATCAAAGGATCTTCTTGAGATCCTTTTTTTCTGCGCGTAATCTGCTGCTTGCAAACAAAAAAA
CCACCGCTACCAGCGGTGGTTTGTTTGCCGGATCAAGAGCTACCAACTCTTTTTCCGAAGGTAACTGGCT
TCAGCAGAGCGCAGATACCAAATACTGTCCTTCTAGTGTAGCCGTAGTTAGGCCACCACTTCAAGAACTC
TGTAGCACCGCCTACATACCTCGCTCTGCTAATCCTGTTACCAGTGGCTGCTGCCAGTGGCGATAAGTCG
TGTCTTACCGGGTTGGACTCAAGACGATAGTTACCGGATAAGGCGCAGCGGTCGGGCTGAACGGGGGGTT
CGTGCACACAGCCCAGCTTGGAGCGAACGACCTACACCGAACTGAGATACCTACAGCGTGAGCTATGAGA
AAGCGCCACGCTTCCCGAAGGGAGAAAGGCGGACAGGTATCCGGTAAGCGGCAGGGTCGGAACAGGAGAG
CGCACGAGGGAGCTTCCAGGGGGAAACGCCTGGTATCTTTATAGTCCTGTCGGGTTTCGCCACCTCTGAC
TTGAGCGTCGATTTTTGTGATGCTCGTCAGGGGGGCGGAGCCTATGGAAAAACGCCAGCAACGCGGCCTT
TTTACGGTTCCTGGCCTTTTGCTGGCCTTTTGCTCACATGTTCTTTCCTGCGTTATCCCCTGATTCTGTG
GATAACCGTATTACCGCCTTTGAGTGAGCTGATACCGCTCGCCGCAGCCGAACGACCGAGCGCAGCGAGT
CAGTGAGCGAGGAAGCGGAAGAGCGCCTGATGCGGTATTTTCTCCTTACGCATCTGTGCGGTATTTCACA
CCGCATAAATTCCGACACCATCGAATGGCGCAAAACCTTTCGCGGTATGGCATGATAGCGCCCGGAAGAG
AGTCAATTCAGGGTGGTGAATGTGAAACCAGTAACGTTATACGATGTCGCAGAGTATGCCGGTGTCTCTT
ATCAGACCGTTTCCCGCGTGGTGAACCAGGCCAGCCACGTTTCTGCGAAAACGCGGGAAAAAGTGGAAGC
GGCGATGGCGGAGCTGAATTACATTCCCAACCGCGTGGCACAACAACTGGCGGGCAAACAGTCGTTGCTG
ATTGGCGTTGCCACCTCCAGTCTGGCCCTGCACGCGCCGTCGCAAATTGTCGCGGCGATTAAATCTCGCG
CCGATCAACTGGGTGCCAGCGTGGTGGTGTCGATGGTAGAACGAAGCGGCGTCGAAGCCTGTAAAGCGGC
GGTGCACAATCTTCTCGCGCAACGCGTCAGTGGGCTGATCATTAACTATCCGCTGGATGACCAGGATGCC
ATTGCTGTGGAAGCTGCCTGCACTAATGTTCCGGCGTTATTTCTTGATGTCTCTGACCAGACACCCATCA
ACAGTATTATTTTCTCCCATGAAGACGGTACGCGACTGGGCGTGGAGCATCTGGTCGCATTGGGTCACCA
GCAAATCGCGCTGTTAGCGGGCCCATTAAGTTCTGTCTCGGCGCGTCTGCGTCTGGCTGGCTGGCATAAA
TATCTCACTCGCAATCAAATTCAGCCGATAGCGGAACGGGAAGGCGACTGGAGTGCCATGTCCGGTTTTC
AACAAACCATGCAAATGCTGAATGAGGGCATCGTTCCCACTGCGATGCTGGTTGCCAACGATCAGATGGC
GCTGGGCGCAATGCGCGCCATTACCGAGTCCGGGCTGCGCGTTGGTGCGGATATCTCGGTAGTGGGATAC
GACGATACCGAAGACAGCTCATGTTATATCCCGCCGTTAACCACCATCAAACAGGATTTTCGCCTGCTGG
GGCAAACCAGCGTGGACCGCTTGCTGCAACTCTCTCAGGGCCAGGCGGTGAAGGGCAATCAGCTGTTGCC
CGTCTCACTGGTGAAAAGAAAAACCACGCTAGCGCCCAATACGCAAACCGCCTCTCCCCGCGCGTTGGCC
GATTCATTAATGCAGCTGGCACGACAGGTTTCCCGACTGGAAAGCGGGCAGTGAGCGCAACGCAATTAAT
GTAAGTTAGCTCACTCATTAGGCACCCCAGGCTTTACACTTTATGCTTCCGGCTCGTATGTTGTGTGGAA
TTGTGAGCGGATAACAATTTCACACAGGAAACAGCTATGACCATGATTACGGATTCACTGGCCGTCGTTT
TACAACGTCGTGACTGGGAAAACCCTGGCGTTACCCAACTTAATCGCCTTGCAGCACATCCCCCTTTCGC
CAGCTGGCGTAATAGCGAAGAGGCCCGCACCGATCGCCCTTCCCAACAGTTGCGCAGCCTGAATGGCGAA
TGGCGCTTTGCCTGGTTTCCGGCACCAGAAGCGGTGCCGGAAAGCTGGCTGGAGTGCGATCTTCCTGAGG
CCGATACTGTCGTCGTCCCCTCAAACTGGCAGATGCACGGTTACGATGCGCCCATCTACACCAACGTGAC
CTATCCCATTACGGTCAATCCGCCGTTTGTTCCCACGGAGAATCCGACGGGTTGTTACTCGCTCACATTT
AATGTTGATGAAAGCTGGCTACAGGAAGGCCAGACGCGAATTATTTTTGATGGCGTTGGAATTAGCTTAT
CGACTGCACGGTGCACCAATGCTTCTGGCGTCAGGCAGCCATCGGAAGCTGTGGTATGGCTGTGCAGGTC
GTAAATCACTGCATAATTCGTGTCGCTCAAGGCGCACTCCCGTTCTGGATAATGTTTTTTGCGCCGACAT
CATAACGGTTCTGGCAAATATTCTGAAATGAGCTG
